>Addgene plasmid #73476 | DIO-EF1a-FLEX-H2B-GFP-P2A-N2c(G) | addgene full sequence | sequence record 485343 | Addgene NGS Result
CCTGCAGGCAGCTGCGCGCTCGCTCGCTCACTGAGGCCGCCCGGGCGTCGGGCGACCTTTGGTCGCCCGG
CCTCAGTGAGCGAGCGAGCGCGCAGAGAGGGAGTGGCCAACTCCATCACTAGGGGTTCCTGCGGCCGCAC
GCGTAAGCTTTGCAAAGATGGATAAAGTTTTAAACAGAGAGGAATCTTTGCAGCTAATGGACCTTCTAGG
TCTTGAAAGGAGTGGGAATTGGCTCCGGTGCCCGTCAGTGGGCAGAGCGCACATCGCCCACAGTCCCCGA
GAAGTTGGGGGGAGGGGTCGGCAATTGAACCGGTGCCTAGAGAAGGTGGCGCGGGGTAAACTGGGAAAGT
GATGTCGTGTACTGGCTCCGCCTTTTTCCCGAGGGTGGGGGAGAACCGTATATAAGTGCAGTAGTCGCCG
TGAACGTTCTTTTTCGCAACGGGTTTGCCGCCAGAACACAGGTAAGTGCCGTGTGTGGTTCCCGCGGGCC
TGGCCTCTTTACGGGTTATGGCCCTTGCGTGCCTTGAATTACTTCCACCTGGCTGCAGTACGTGATTCTT
GATCCCGAGCTTCGGGTTGGAAGTGGGTGGGAGAGTTCGAGGCCTTGCGCTTAAGGAGCCCCTTCGCCTC
GTGCTTGAGTTGAGGCCTGGCCTGGGCGCTGGGGCCGCCGCGTGCGAATCTGGTGGCACCTTCGCGCCTG
TCTCGCTGCTTTCGATAAGTCTCTAGCCATTTAAAATTTTTGATGACCTGCTGCGACGCTTTTTTTCTGG
CAAGATAGTCTTGTAAATGCGGGCCAAGATCTGCACACTGGTATTTCGGTTTTTGGGGCCGCGGGCGGCG
ACGGGGCCCGTGCGTCCCAGCGCACATGTTCGGCGAGGCGGGGCCTGCGAGCGCGGCCACCGAGAATCGG
ACGGGGGTAGTCTCAAGCTGGCCGGCCTGCTCTGGTGCCTGGCCTCGCGCCGCCGTGTATCGCCCCGCCC
TGGGCGGCAAGGCTGGCCCGGTCGGCACCAGTTGCGTGAGCGGAAAGATGGCCGCTTCCCGGCCCTGCTG
CAGGGAGCTCAAAATGGAGGACGCGGCGCTCGGGAGAGCGGGCGGGTGAGTCACCCACACAAAGGAAAAG
GGCCTTTCCGTCCTCAGCCGTCGCTTCATGTGACTCCACGGAGTACCGGGCGCCGTCCAGGCACCTCGAT
TAGTTCTCGAGCTTTTGGAGTACGTCGTCTTTAGGTTGGGGGGAGGGGTTTTATGCGATGGAGTTTCCCC
ACACTGAGTGGGTGGAGACTGAAGTTAGGCCAGCTTGGCACTTGATGTAATTCTCCTTGGAATTTGCCCT
TTTTGAGTTTGGATCTTGGTTCATTCTCAAGCCTCAGACAGTGGTTCAAAGTTTTTTTCTTCCATTTCAG
GTGTCGTGAGGTACCGGATCCTCTAGAGTCGACTCCGGAATAACTTCGTATAGGATACTTTATACGAAGT
TATGCAGAATGGTAGCTGGATTGTAGCTGCTATTAGCAATATGAAACCTCTTAATAACTTCGTATAGCAT
ACATTATACGAAGTTATGGCGCGCCTTACTTGTACATCTTACAGTCTGATCTCACCTCCACTCTTATATG
ATTCCCATGAAGGTATGACTTTTCCGCTTTGGGAAGTGACTGACACATTCCCCCCTGTCCCTCCAAAACT
GCGTTGTTTCGATTCTGGTCGATTGGCTCTTCTGCACCATGTCATTAGGGAAAATATCAACACCAGGCCA
ATCATGGCCCCTGCAGTCATCAATACATACTTTCCCCAGTTCGGGAGACCCAGGTCAACCCCTGAGATCT
GTTTGTACACATCGGGGAGGTGAACTTCAACAAAATCCTCAGCCTCATCACCTTCTTTGAAAACTGTAGA
AGGGTCTGCCAGGGGGTGCATCAGGGGGATAACTGAAGATTCCAACAACTCCATATGTTGCTGGAGGAGG
GATGATTGCATCTCTGGGATTAGGACATGGTCGTCAGGCCCTAATATTATACCATTGAAAAACACCCCGT
TCACATGAGGATGGCACCTTCCTCCAACTTTCAAACACCCTTTTGAGGGGATGATCTCATTCCAGGTCCG
GACTGACTTGTAGTGAGCATCAGCCTCCATCAAGGTTTTGTTGAATATGGTATATGCTTTTCCAAACCCT
GGGACAAGTTTTCTCAGGTGACTGAGACGTCTGAAACTTACTGACTTGGTGGTCATGATGGACTCTAATG
CGTCCAGACATTCCTCTCTTTTCTTGACTAACTCCTCCACAACGAGATGCTCAATCTCGTCTGAGCGAAA
GTCGTGCAAATTCACCAACTGATCTGGAGGGCACCATTTGGTCTCATCTGATGTTTGCATCGCGACCCAT
GTTCCATCCATAAGTCTAAGTCCAAGAACTCCACATAACTTGAGCCTGCATGCTCCTTTTAGAGACTTAT
ACAGGCCTCTTTCATCCACAAAGCCGCAAGTCTTGTTCCCGTTGGATGCTCTCTTCCCTCTGCTATTGGT
AAAAATGTCACAAGGTGTCCTTGGTCTCGGATTCTCGGGCATCCAAATGGTGTAATCATGGTTAGTTGAG
CAGTAGGTAGAGGACACCGTTATTCCTGAGCACTTTCCGCCAGGGAAGACCCTTGAGTGAAGGGATTTGT
CATATGGGTCCAAATCTGTCACACTTGGGGATATGATAATGAGGGACTCTTTGGTGGTTCTTACAGTTCG
AAGCCAGTGGTAGTCGGGGTATGGATTGTGTAGGGACTCTTCATATCTGGGGTCACCGGCCATCTTCCAG
TTATACGCGGCTCTACATGCGTCTGGGGTGGGGCGGAAATGCTTTCTCTTGAATGTGGTTGTGACATAAC
CAACAAAGTTGGTGTAGGTCTCTGCCTCTGTCACAACACCTGTGCAAGTGAACCCGTTCACTTTGATGGC
TGAGATGTATCCCACTTTGAGTTCCATGTAGGAGAACTCGGACAGGTTGGTACATCCTTCATCCTCCACA
ACCAGGTTATTTGGACAGCTGAGATGGTGTATGTCAATAGGGCTCCAGGGACCAAGTTCGTCTGGTATCG
TGTAAATGGGGAACTTCCCGAAACACAACGAAAAACCCAGAAGGAGTACAAACAAAAGAACCTGAGGAAC
CATAGGTCCAGGGTTCTCCTCCACGTCTCCAGCCTGCTTCAGCAGGCTGAAGTTAGTAGCTCCGCTTCCC
TTGTACAGCTCGTCCATGCCGAGAGTGATCCCGGCGGCGGTCACGAACTCCAGCAGGACCATGTGATCGC
GCTTCTCGTTGGGGTCTTTGCTCAGGGCGGACTGGGTGCTCAGGTAGTGGTTGTCGGGCAGCAGCACGGG
GCCGTCGCCGATGGGGGTGTTCTGCTGGTAGTGGTCGGCGAGCTGCACGCTGCCGTCCTCGATGTTGTGG
CGGATCTTGAAGTTCACCTTGATGCCGTTCTTCTGCTTGTCGGCCATGATATAGACGTTGTGGCTGTTGT
AGTTGTACTCCAGCTTGTGCCCCAGGATGTTGCCGTCCTCCTTGAAGTCGATGCCCTTCAGCTCGATGCG
GTTCACCAGGGTGTCGCCCTCGAACTTCACCTCGGCGCGGGTCTTGTAGTTGCCGTCGTCCTTGAAGAAG
ATGGTGCGCTCCTGGACGTAGCCTTCGGGCATGGCGGACTTGAAGAAGTCGTGCTGCTTCATGTGGTCGG
GGTAGCGGCTGAAGCACTGCACGCCGTAGGTCAGGGTGGTCACGAGGGTGGGCCAGGGCACGGGCAGCTT
GCCGGTGGTGCAGATGAACTTCAGGGTCAGCTTGCCGTAGGTGGCATCGCCCTCGCCCTCGCCGGACACG
CTGAACTTGTGGCCGTTTACGTCGCCGTCCAGCTCGACCAGGATGGGCACCACCCCGGTGAACAGCTCCT
CGCCCTTGCTCACCATGGTGGCGACCGGTGGATCCTTAGCGCTGGTGTACTTGGTGATGGCCTTAGTACC
CTCGGACACGGCGTGCTTGGCCAACTCCCCAGGCAGCAGCAGGCGCACGGCCGTCTGGATCTCCCTGGAG
GTGATGGTCGAGCGCTTGTTGTAATGCGCCAGGCGGGAAGCCTCACCTGCGATGCGCTCGAAAATGTCGT
TCACAAACGAATTCATGATGCCCATGGCCTTGGACGAAATGCCGGTGTCAGGGTGGACCTGCTTCAGAAC
CTTGTACACATAGATGGAATAGCTCTCCTTGCGGCTGCGCTTGCGCTTCTTGCCGCCTTTCTTCTGCGCC
TTAGTCACCGCCTTCTTGGAGCCCTTTTTCGGGGCGGGAGCAGACTTCGCTGGCTCTGGCATGGTGGCGG
CTCTAGCATAACTTCGTATAAAGTATCCTATACGAAGTTATTTGCCTTAACCCAGAAATTATCACTGTTA
TTCTTTAGAATGGTGCAAAGAATAACTTCGTATAATGTATGCTATACGAAGTTATGAATTCGATATCAAG
CTTATCGATAATCAACCTCTGGATTACAAAATTTGTGAAAGATTGACTGGTATTCTTAACTATGTTGCTC
CTTTTACGCTATGTGGATACGCTGCTTTAATGCCTTTGTATCATGCTATTGCTTCCCGTATGGCTTTCAT
TTTCTCCTCCTTGTATAAATCCTGGTTGCTGTCTCTTTATGAGGAGTTGTGGCCCGTTGTCAGGCAACGT
GGCGTGGTGTGCACTGTGTTTGCTGACGCAACCCCCACTGGTTGGGGCATTGCCACCACCTGTCAGCTCC
TTTCCGGGACTTTCGCTTTCCCCCTCCCTATTGCCACGGCGGAACTCATCGCCGCCTGCCTTGCCCGCTG
CTGGACAGGGGCTCGGCTGTTGGGCACTGACAATTCCGTGGTGTTGTCGGGGAAATCATCGTCCTTTCCT
TGGCTGCTCGCCTATGTTGCCACCTGGATTCTGCGCGGGACGTCCTTCTGCTACGTCCCTTCGGCCCTCA
ATCCAGCGGACCTTCCTTCCCGCGGCCTGCTGCCGGCTCTGCGGCCTCTTCCGCGTCTTCGCCTTCGCCC
TCAGACGAGTCGGATCTCCCTTTGGGCCGCCTCCCCGCATCGATACCGAGCGCTGCTCGAGAGATCTACG
GGTGGCATCCCTGTGACCCCTCCCCAGTGCCTCTCCTGGCCCTGGAAGTTGCCACTCCAGTGCCCACCAG
CCTTGTCCTAATAAAATTAAGTTGCATCATTTTGTCTGACTAGGTGTCCTTCTATAATATTATGGGGTGG
AGGGGGGTGGTATGGAGCAAGGGGCAAGTTGGGAAGACAACCTGTAGGGCCTGCGGGGTCTATTGGGAAC
CAAGCTGGAGTGCAGTGGCACAATCTTGGCTCACTGCAATCTCCGCCTCCTGGGTTCAAGCGATTCTCCT
GCCTCAGCCTCCCGAGTTGTTGGGATTCCAGGCATGCATGACCAGGCTCAGCTAATTTTTGTTTTTTTGG
TAGAGACGGGGTTTCACCATATTGGCCAGGCTGGTCTCCAACTCCTAATCTCAGGTGATCTACCCACCTT
GGCCTCCCAAATTGCTGGGATTACAGGCGTGAACCACTGCTCCCTTCCCTGTCCTTCTGATTTTGTAGGT
AACCACGTGCGGACCGAGCGGCCGCAGGAACCCCTAGTGATGGAGTTGGCCACTCCCTCTCTGCGCGCTC
GCTCGCTCACTGAGGCCGGGCGACCAAAGGTCGCCCGACGCCCGGGCTTTGCCCGGGCGGCCTCAGTGAG
CGAGCGAGCGCGCAGCTGCCTGCAGGGGCGCCTGATGCGGTATTTTCTCCTTACGCATCTGTGCGGTATT
TCACACCGCATA
[95 nt withheld, positions 5823-5917]
T
[46 nt withheld, positions 5919-5964]
C
[141 nt withheld, positions 5966-6106]
CCTTTGACGTTGGAGTCCACGTTCTTT
[37 nt withheld, positions 6134-6170]
ACTCTATCTCGGGCTATTCTTTTGATTTATAAGGGATTTTGCCGATTTCGGTCTATTGGTTAAAAAATGA
GCTGATTTAACAAAAATTTAACGCGAATTTTAACAAAATATTAACGTTTACAATTTTATGGTGCACTCTC
AGTACAATCTGCTCTGATGCCGCATAGTTAAGCCAGCCCCGACACCCGCCAACACCCGCTGACGCGCCCT
GACGGGCTTGTCTGCTCCCGGCATCCGCTTACAGACAAGCTGTGACCGTCTCCGGGAGCTGCATGTGTCA
GAGGTTTTCACCGTCATCACCGAAACGCGCGAGACGAAAGGGCCTCGTGATACGCCTATTTTTATAGGTT
AATGTCATGATAATAATGGTTTCTTAGACGTCAGGTGGCACTTTTCGGGGAAATGTGCGCGGAACCCCTA
TTTGTTTATTTTTCTAAATACATTCAAATATGTATCCGCTCATGAGACAATAACCCTGATAAATGCTTCA
ATAATATTGAAAAAGGAAGAGTATGAGTATTCAACATTTCCGTGTCGCCCTTATTCCCTTTTTTGCGGCA
TTTTGCCTTCCTGTTTTTGCTCACCCAGAAACGCTGGTGAAAGTAAAAGATGCTGAAGATCAGTTGGGTG
CACGAGTGGGTTACATCGAACTGGATCTCAACAGCGGTAAGATCCTTGAGAGTTTTCGCCCCGAAGAACG
TTTTCCAATGATGAGCACTTTTAAAGTTCTGCTATGTGGCGCGGTATTATCCCGTATTGACGCCGGGCAA
GAGCAACTCGGTCGCCGCATACACTATTCTCAGAATGACTTGGTTGAGTACTCACCAGTCACAGAAAAGC
ATCTTACGGATGGCATGACAGTAAGAGAATTATGCAGTGCTGCCATAACCATGAGTGATAACACTGCGGC
CAACTTACTTCTGACAACGATCGGAGGACCGAAGGAGCTAACCGCTTTTTTGCACAACATGGGGGATCAT
GTAACTCGCCTTGATCGTTGGGAACCGGAGCTGAATGAAGCCATACCAAACGACGAGCGTGACACCACGA
TGCCTGTAGCAATGGCAACAACGTTGCGCAAACTATTAACTGGCGAACTACTTACTCTAGCTTCCCGGCA
ACAATTAATAGACTGGATGGAGGCGGATAAAGTTGCAGGACCACTTCTGCGCTCGGCCCTTCCGGCTGGC
TGGTTTATTGCTGATAAATCTGGAGCCGGTGAGCGTGGGTCTCGCGGTATCATTGCAGCACTGGGGCCAG
ATGGTAAGCCCTCCCGTATCGTAGTTATCTACACGACGGGGAGTCAGGCAACTATGGATGAACGAAATAG
ACAGATCGCTGAGATAGGTGCCTCACTGATTAAGCATTGGTAACTGTCAGACCAAGTTTACTCATATATA
CTTTAGATTGATTTAAAACTTCATTTTTAATTTAAAAGGATCTAGGTGAAGATCCTTTTTGATAATCTCA
TGACCAAAATCCCTTAACGTGAGTTTTCGTTCCACTGAGCGTCAGACCCCGTAGAAAAGATCAAAGGATC
TTCTTGAGATCCTTTTTTTCTGCGCGTAATCTGCTGCTTGCAAACAAAAAAACCACCGCTACCAGCGGTG
GTTTGTTTGCCGGATCAAGAGCTACCAACTCTTTTTCCGAAGGTAACTGGCTTCAGCAGAGCGCAGATAC
CAAATACTGTTCTTCTAGTGTAGCCGTAGTTAGGCCACCACTTCAAGAACTCTGTAGCACCGCCTACATA
CCTCGCTCTGCTAATCCTGTTACCAGTGGCTGCTGCCAGTGGCGATAAGTCGTGTCTTACCGGGTTGGAC
TCAAGACGATAGTTACCGGATAAGGCGCAGCGGTCGGGCTGAACGGGGGGTTCGTGCACACAGCCCAGCT
TGGAGCGAACGACCTACACCGAACTGAGATACCTACAGCGTGAGCTATGAGAAAGCGCCACGCTTCCCGA
AGGGAGAAAGGCGGACAGGTATCCGGTAAGCGGCAGGGTCGGAACAGGAGAGCGCACGAGGGAGCTTCCA
GGGGGAAACGCCTGGTATCTTTATAGTCCTGTCGGGTTTCGCCACCTCTGACTTGAGCGTCGATTTTTGT
GATGCTCGTCAGGGGGGCGGAGCCTATGGAAAAACGCCAGCAACGCGGCCTTTTTACGGTTCCTGGCCTT
TTGCTGGCCTTTTGCTCACATGT
Features (pLannotate 1.2.2; 25 found; start..end, strand, type, name):
     12..39      +  repeat_region  AAV2 ITR (fragment): inverted terminal repeat of adeno-associated virus serotype 2 inverted
     68..95      +  repeat_region  AAV2 ITR (fragment): inverted terminal repeat of adeno-associated virus serotype 2 inverted
    158..224     +  CDS            small t antigen (fragment): SV40 (simian virus 40) small t antigen
    231..1409    +  promoter       EF-1α promoter: strong constitutive promoter for human elongation factor EF-1α
   1416..1433    +  misc_feature   MCS (fragment): pUC18/19 multiple cloning site
   1440..1473    +  protein_bind   lox2272: Cre-mediated recombination occurs in the 8-bp core sequence (GGATACTT). lox2272 sites are compatible with each other, but incompatible with loxP or loxN sites (Lee and Saito, 1988). Cre recombinase
   1474..1523    -  intron         β-globin intron (fragment): internally truncated intron from human β-globin
   1524..1557    +  protein_bind   loxP: Cre-mediated recombination occurs in the 8-bp core sequence (GCATACAT). Cre recombinase
   1582..3153    -  CDS            G: GLYCO_RABVR - Experimental evidence at protein level: Swiss-Prot protein existence level 1. Attaches the virus to host cellular receptor, inducing endocytosis of the virion. In the endosome, the acidic pH induces conformational changes in the glycoprotein trimer, which trigger fusion between virus and cell membrane. There is convincing in vitro evidence that the muscular form of the nicotinic acetylcholine receptor (nAChR), the neuronal cell adhesion molecule (NCAM), and the p75 neurotrophin receptor (p75NTR) bind glycoprotein and thereby facilitate rabies virus entry into cells (By similarity
   3220..3936    -  CDS            EGFP: EGFP is a basic (constitutively fluorescent) green fluorescent protein published in 1996, derived from Aequorea victoria. It is reported to be a rapidly-maturing weak dimer with moderate acid sensitivity.
   3955..4332    -  CDS            H2B: human histone H2B; HIST1H2BJ
   4348..4381    -  protein_bind   lox2272: Cre-mediated recombination occurs in the 8-bp core sequence (GGATACTT). lox2272 sites are compatible with each other, but incompatible with loxP or loxN sites (Lee and Saito, 1988). Cre recombinase
   4382..4431    -  intron         β-globin intron (fragment): internally truncated intron from human β-globin
   4432..4465    -  protein_bind   loxP: Cre-mediated recombination occurs in the 8-bp core sequence (GCATACAT). Cre recombinase
   4466..4490    +  misc_feature   MCS (fragment): pBluescript multiple cloning site
   4490..5078    +  misc_feature   WPRE: woodchuck hepatitis virus posttranscriptional regulatory element
   5110..5586    +  polyA_signal   hGH poly(A) signal: human growth hormone polyadenylation signal
   5626..5766    +  repeat_region  AAV2 ITR: inverted terminal repeat of adeno-associated virus serotype 2 inverted
   5771..5822    -  misc_feature   bom (fragment): basis of mobility region from pBR322
   5841..6296    +  rep_origin     f1 ori (sequence partly withheld): f1 bacteriophage origin of replication; arrow indicates direction of (+) strand synthesis
   6297..6346    -  misc_feature   bom (fragment): basis of mobility region from pBR322
   6448..6483    -  CDS            rop (fragment): Rop protein, which maintains plasmids at low copy number; rop
   6578..6682    +  promoter       AmpR promoter: bla
   6683..7543    +  CDS            AmpR: β-lactamase; bla; confers resistance to ampicillin, carbenicillin, and related antibiotics
   7714..8302    +  rep_origin     ori: high-copy-number ColE1/pMB1/pBR322/pUC origin of replication
