>Addgene plasmid #73476 | DIO-EF1a-FLEX-H2B-GFP-P2A-N2c(G) | analyzer sequence | sequence record 135643
CCTGCAGGCAGCTGCGCGCTCGCTCGCTCACTGAGGCCGCCCGGGCAAAGCCCGGGCGTCGGGCGACCTT
TGGTCGCCCGGCCTCAGTGAGCGAGCGAGCGCGCAGAGAGGGAGTGGCCAACTCCATCACTAGGGGTTCC
TGCGGCCGCACGCGTAAGCTTTGCAAAGATGGATAAAGTTTTAAACAGAGAGGAATCTTTGCAGCTAATG
GACCTTCTAGGTCTTGAAAGGAGTGGGAATTGGCTCCGGTGCCCGTCAGTGGGCAGAGCGCACATCGCCC
ACAGTCCCCGAGAAGTTGGGGGGAGGGGTCGGCAATTGAACCGGTGCCTAGAGAAGGTGGCGCGGGGTAA
ACTGGGAAAGTGATGTCGTGTACTGGCTCCGCCTTTTTCCCGAGGGTGGGGGAGAACCGTATATAAGTGC
AGTAGTCGCCGTGAACGTTCTTTTTCGCAACGGGTTTGCCGCCAGAACACAGGTAAGTGCCGTGTGTGGT
TCCCGCGGGCCTGGCCTCTTTACGGGTTATGGCCCTTGCGTGCCTTGAATTACTTCCACTGGCTGCAGTA
CGTGATTCTTGATCCCGAGCTTCGGGTTGGAAGTGGGTGGGAGAGTTCGAGGCCTTGCGCTTAAGGAGCC
CCTTCGCCTCGTGCTTGAGTTGAGGCCTGGCCTGGGCGCTGGGGCCGCCGCGTGCGAATCTGGTGGCACC
TTCGCGCCTGTCTCGCTGCTTTCGATAAGTCTCTAGCCATTTAAAATTTTTGATGACCTGCTGCGACGCT
TTTTTTCTGGCAAGATAGTCTTGTAAATGCGGGCCAAGATCTGCACACTGGTATTTCGGTTTTTGGGGCC
GCGGGCGGCGACGGGGCCCGTGCGTCCCAGCGCACATGTTCGGCGAGGCGGGGCCTGCGAGCGCGGCCAC
CGAGAATCGGACGGGGGTAGTCTCAAGCTGGCCGGCCTGCTCTGGTGCCTGGCCTCGCGCCGCCGTGTAT
CGCCCCGCCCTGGGCGGCAAGGCTGGCCCGGTCGGCACCAGTTGCGTGAGCGGAAAGATGGCCGCTTCCC
GGCCCTGCTGCAGGGAGCTCAAAATGGAGGACGCGGCGCTCGGGAGAGCGGGCGGGTGAGTCACCCACAC
AAAGGAAAAGGGCCTTTCCGTCCTCAGCCGTCGCTTCATGTGACTCCACGGAGTACCGGGCGCCGTCCAG
GCACCTCGATTAGTTCTCGAGCTTTTGGAGTACGTCGTCTTTAGGTTGGGGGGAGGGGTTTTATGCGATG
GAGTTTCCCCACACTGAGTGGGTGGAGACTGAAGTTAGGCCAGCTTGGCACTTGATGTAATTCTCCTTGG
AATTTGCCCTTTTTGAGTTTGGATCTTGGTTCATTCTCAAGCCTCAGACAGTGGTTCAAAGTTTTTTTCT
TCCATTTCAGGTGTCGTGAGGTACCGGATCCTCTAGAGTCGACTCCGGAATAACTTCGTATAGGATACTT
TATACGAAGTTATGCAGAATGGTAGCTGGATTGTAGCTGCTATTAGCAATATGAAACCTCTTAATAACTT
CGTATAGCATACATTATACGAAGTTATGGCGCGCCTTACTTGTACATCTTACAGTCTGGTCTCACCCCCA
CTCTTGTGTGATTCCCATGAAGATATGATCTTCCCGCTTTGGGGAGTGACTGACACCTCCCTCCCTGTCC
CTCTGAGATTGTGTTGCGTAGGTTCTGATCGATTGACTCTTCTACAACATGTCATCAGGAAAATTATCAA
CATCAAGGCAGTCAGGGCCCCTGCACTCAGTAATACATACTTCCCCCAGTTCGGGAGACCCAAGTCAACT
CCTGAGACCTGATTGTGCACATCGGGAAGGTGAACTTCAACAAAATCCTCAGCCTCGTCACCGTCCTTGA
AAACGGTAGACGGGTCTGCCAGGGGGTGCACAAGGGGGATAACCGAGGATTCCAACAACTCCATATGTTG
CTGGAGGAGGGATGATTGCATCTCTGGGATTAAGACATTGCCGTCAGGTCCTAATATTATACCATTGAAA
AACACCCCGTTCACATGAGGATGACACCTCCCCCCAACTCTTAAACACCCTTTTGAAGGGAGGATCTCAT
TCCAAGTTCTGACTGACTTGTAGTGAGCATCGGCTTCCATCAAGGTCTTGTTGAATATGGTATATGCTTT
TCCAAACCCAGGGACAAGTTTTCTTAAATGACTGAGACGTCTGAAACTCACTGACTTGGTTGTCATGATG
GACTCTAGTGCATCCAGACACTCCTCTCTCTTCCTGACCAACTCCTCTACAACAAGGTGCTCAATTTCGT
CTGAGCGAAAGTCGTGCAGGTTCACCAACTTATCGGGAGGGCACCATTTGGTTTCATTTGATGTTTGCAT
CGAGACCCATGTTCCATCCATAAGTCTAAGTCCTAGAACTCCACATAACTTGAGTTTGCATGCTCCTTTT
AAAGACTTATATAGGCCTCTTTCATCTACAAAGCCGCAAGTCTCACTCCCTTTGGATGCTCTCTTCCCTC
TACTATTGGTAAAAATGTCACAAGACATCCCTAGTCTCGGATTCTCGGGCATCCAAATGGTGTAATCGTG
GTTAGTGGAGCAGTAGGTAGAAGACACCGCTACTCCTGAGCACTTCCCGCTAGGGAAGACCCTCGAGTGA
AGGGATCTGTCATATGGGTCCAAATCTGCCACACTTGGAGATATGATAACGAGAGACTCCTTGGTGGTTT
TTACAGTTCGAAGCCAGCGGTAGTCAGGGTACGGATTGTGTAGAGACTCTTCATATCTGGGGTCACCGGC
CATCTTCCAGTTGTACGCGGCTCTACATGCATCTGGTGTTGGGCGGAAATGCTTTCTTTTGAACGTGGTT
GTGACATAACCAACGAAGTTAGTGTAGGTTTCAGCCTCCGTCACAACGCCTGTGCAAGTGAACCCGTTCA
CTTTTATGGCTAAGATGTATCCAACTTTAAGTTCCATGTAGGAGAACCCTGACAGGTTGGTGCATCCTTC
GTCCTCCACTACCAAATTGTTTGGGCAGCTGAGGTGATGTATGTCAATCGGACTCCAGGGACCAAGCTTG
TCTGGTATCGTGTAAATAGGGAATTTCCCAAAACACAATGGAAAAACCAGAAGGGGTACAAACAGGAGAG
CCTGAGGAACCATGGGCCCTGGGTTGGACTCCACGTCTCCCGCCAACTTGAGAAGGTCAAAATTCAAAGT
CTGTTTCACACCACTACCCTTGTACAGCTCGTCCATGCCGAGAGTGATCCCGGCGGCGGTCACGAACTCC
AGCAGGACCATGTGATCGCGCTTCTCGTTGGGGTCTTTGCTCAGGGCGGACTGGGTGCTCAGGTAGTGGT
TGTCGGGCAGCAGCACGGGGCCGTCGCCGATGGGGGTGTTCTGCTGGTAGTGGTCGGCGAGCTGCACGCT
GCCGTCCTCGATGTTGTGGCGGATCTTGAAGTTCACCTTGATGCCGTTCTTCTGCTTGTCGGCCATGATA
TAGACGTTGTGGCTGTTGTAGTTGTACTCCAGCTTGTGCCCCAGGATGTTGCCGTCCTCCTTGAAGTCGA
TGCCCTTCAGCTCGATGCGGTTCACCAGGGTGTCGCCCTCGAACTTCACCTCGGCGCGGGTCTTGTAGTT
GCCGTCGTCCTTGAAGAAGATGGTGCGCTCCTGGACGTAGCCTTCGGGCATGGCGGACTTGAAGAAGTCG
TGCTGCTTCATGTGGTCGGGGTAGCGGCTGAAGCACTGCACGCCGTAGGTCAGGGTGGTCACGAGGGTGG
GCCAGGGCACGGGCAGCTTGCCGGTGGTGCAGATGAACTTCAGGGTCAGCTTGCCGTAGGTGGCATCGCC
CTCGCCCTCGCCGGACACGCTGAACTTGTGGCCGTTTACGTCGCCGTCCAGCTCGACCAGGATGGGCACC
ACCCCGGTGAACAGCTCCTCGCCCTTGCTCACCATGGTGGCGACCGGTGGATCCTTAGCGCTGGTGTACT
TGGTGATGGCCTTAGTACCCTCGGACACGGCGTGCTTGGCCAACTCCCCAGGCAGCAGCAGGCGCACGGC
CGTCTGGATCTCCCTGGAGGTGATGGTCGAGCGCTTGTTGTAATGCGCCAGGCGGGAAGCCTCACCTGCG
ATGCGCTCGAAAATGTCGTTCACAAACGAATTCATGATGCCCATGGCCTTGGACGAAATGCCGGTGTCAG
GGTGGACCTGCTTCAGAACCTTGTACACATAGATGGAATAGCTCTCCTTGCGGCTGCGCTTGCGCTTCTT
GCCGCCTTTCTTCTGCGCCTTAGTCACCGCCTTCTTGGAGCCCTTTTTCGGGGCGGGAGCAGACTTCGCT
GGCTCTGGCATGGTGGCGGCTCTAGCATAACTTCGTATAAAGTATCCTATACGAAGTTATTTGCCTTAAC
CCAGAAATTATCACTGTTATTCTTTAGAATGGTGCAAAGAATAACTTCGTATAATGTATGCTATACGAAG
TTATGAATTCGATATCAAGCTTATCGATAATCAACCTCTGGATTACAAAATTTGTGAAAGATTGACTGGT
ATTCTTAACTATGTTGCTCCTTTTACGCTATGTGGATACGCTGCTTTAATGCCTTTGTATCATGCTATTG
CTTCCCGTATGGCTTTCATTTTCTCCTCCTTGTATAAATCCTGGTTGCTGTCTCTTTATGAGGAGTTGTG
GCCCGTTGTCAGGCAACGTGGCGTGGTGTGCACTGTGTTTGCTGACGCAACCCCCACTGGTTGGGGCATT
GCCACCACCTGTCAGCTCCTTTCCGGGACTTTCGCTTTCCCCCTCCCTATTGCCACGGCGGAACTCATCG
CCGCCTGCCTTGCCCGCTGCTGGACAGGGGCTCGGCTGTTGGGCACTGACAATTCCGTGGTGTTGTCGGG
GAAATCATCGTCCTTTCCTTGGCTGCTCGCCTATGTTGCCACCTGGATTCTGCGCGGGACGTCCTTCTGC
TACGTCCCTTCGGCCCTCAATCCAGCGGACCTTCCTTCCCGCGGCCTGCTGCCGGCTCTGCGGCCTCTTC
CGCGTCTTCGCCTTCGCCCTCAGACGAGTCGGATCTCCCTTTGGGCCGCCTCCCCGCATCGATACCGAGC
GCTGCTCGAGAGATCTACGGGTGGCATCCCTGTGACCCCTCCCCAGTGCCTCTCCTGGCCCTGGAAGTTG
CCACTCCAGTGCCCACCAGCCTTGTCCTAATAAAATTAAGTTGCATCATTTTGTCTGACTAGGTGTCCTT
CTATAATATTATGGGGTGGAGGGGGGTGGTATGGAGCAAGGGGCAAGTTGGGAAGACAACCTGTAGGGCC
TGCGGGGTCTATTGGGAACCAAGCTGGAGTGCAGTGGCACAATCTTGGCTCACTGCAATCTCCGCCTCCT
GGGTTCAAGCGATTCTCCTGCCTCAGCCTCCCGAGTTGTTGGGATTCCAGGCATGCATGACCAGGCTCAG
CTAATTTTTGTTTTTTTGGTAGAGACGGGGTTTCACCATATTGGCCAGGCTGGTCTCCAACTCCTAATCT
CAGGTGATCTACCCACCTTGGCCTCCCAAATTGCTGGGATTACAGGCGTGAACCACTGCTCCCTTCCCTG
TCCTTCTGATTTTGTAGGTAACCACGTGCGGACCGAGCGGCCGCAGGAACCCCTAGTGATGGAGTTGGCC
ACTCCCTCTCTGCGCGCTCGCTCGCTCACTGAGGCCGGGCGACCAAAGGTCGCCCGACGCCCGGGCTTTG
CCCGGGCGGCCTCAGTGAGCGAGCGAGCGCGCAGCTGCCTGCAGGGGCGCCTGATGCGGTATTTTCTCCT
TACGCATCTGTGCGGTATTTCACACCGCATA
[142 nt withheld, positions 5842-5983]
C
[141 nt withheld, positions 5985-6125]
CCTTTGACGTTGGAGTCCACGTTCTTT
[37 nt withheld, positions 6153-6189]
ACCCTATCTCGGGCTATTCTTTTGATTTATAAGGGATTTTGCCGATTTCGGCCTATTGGTTAAAAAATGA
GCTGATTTAACAAAAATTTAACGCGAATTTTAACAAAATATTAACGTTTACAATTTTATGGTGCACTCTC
AGTACAATCTGCTCTGATGCCGCATAGTTAAGCCAGCCCCGACACCCGCCAACACCCGCTGACGCGCCCT
GACGGGCTTGTCTGCTCCCGGCATCCGCTTACAGACAAGCTGTGACCGTCTCCGGGAGCTGCATGTGTCA
GAGGTTTTCACCGTCATCACCGAAACGCGCGAGACGAAAGGGCCTCGTGATACGCCTATTTTTATAGGTT
AATGTCATGATAATAATGGTTTCTTAGACGTCAGGTGGCACTTTTCGGGGAAATGTGCGCGGAACCCCTA
TTTGTTTATTTTTCTAAATACATTCAAATATGTATCCGCTCATGAGACAATAACCCTGATAAATGCTTCA
ATAATATTGAAAAAGGAAGAGTATGAGTATTCAACATTTCCGTGTCGCCCTTATTCCCTTTTTTGCGGCA
TTTTGCCTTCCTGTTTTTGCTCACCCAGAAACGCTGGTGAAAGTAAAAGATGCTGAAGATCAGTTGGGTG
CACGAGTGGGTTACATCGAACTGGATCTCAACAGCGGTAAGATCCTTGAGAGTTTTCGCCCCGAAGAACG
TTTTCCAATGATGAGCACTTTTAAAGTTCTGCTATGTGGCGCGGTATTATCCCGTATTGACGCCGGGCAA
GAGCAACTCGGTCGCCGCATACACTATTCTCAGAATGACTTGGTTGAGTACTCACCAGTCACAGAAAAGC
ATCTTACGGATGGCATGACAGTAAGAGAATTATGCAGTGCTGCCATAACCATGAGTGATAACACTGCGGC
CAACTTACTTCTGACAACGATCGGAGGACCGAAGGAGCTAACCGCTTTTTTGCACAACATGGGGGATCAT
GTAACTCGCCTTGATCGTTGGGAACCGGAGCTGAATGAAGCCATACCAAACGACGAGCGTGACACCACGA
TGCCTGTAGCAATGGCAACAACGTTGCGCAAACTATTAACTGGCGAACTACTTACTCTAGCTTCCCGGCA
ACAATTAATAGACTGGATGGAGGCGGATAAAGTTGCAGGACCACTTCTGCGCTCGGCCCTTCCGGCTGGC
TGGTTTATTGCTGATAAATCTGGAGCCGGTGAGCGTGGGTCTCGCGGTATCATTGCAGCACTGGGGCCAG
ATGGTAAGCCCTCCCGTATCGTAGTTATCTACACGACGGGGAGTCAGGCAACTATGGATGAACGAAATAG
ACAGATCGCTGAGATAGGTGCCTCACTGATTAAGCATTGGTAACTGTCAGACCAAGTTTACTCATATATA
CTTTAGATTGATTTAAAACTTCATTTTTAATTTAAAAGGATCTAGGTGAAGATCCTTTTTGATAATCTCA
TGACCAAAATCCCTTAACGTGAGTTTTCGTTCCACTGAGCGTCAGACCCCGTAGAAAAGATCAAAGGATC
TTCTTGAGATCCTTTTTTTCTGCGCGTAATCTGCTGCTTGCAAACAAAAAAACCACCGCTACCAGCGGTG
GTTTGTTTGCCGGATCAAGAGCTACCAACTCTTTTTCCGAAGGTAACTGGCTTCAGCAGAGCGCAGATAC
CAAATACTGTCCTTCTAGTGTAGCCGTAGTTAGGCCACCACTTCAAGAACTCTGTAGCACCGCCTACATA
CCTCGCTCTGCTAATCCTGTTACCAGTGGCTGCTGCCAGTGGCGATAAGTCGTGTCTTACCGGGTTGGAC
TCAAGACGATAGTTACCGGATAAGGCGCAGCGGTCGGGCTGAACGGGGGGTTCGTGCACACAGCCCAGCT
TGGAGCGAACGACCTACACCGAACTGAGATACCTACAGCGTGAGCTATGAGAAAGCGCCACGCTTCCCGA
AGGGAGAAAGGCGGACAGGTATCCGGTAAGCGGCAGGGTCGGAACAGGAGAGCGCACGAGGGAGCTTCCA
GGGGGAAACGCCTGGTATCTTTATAGTCCTGTCGGGTTTCGCCACCTCTGACTTGAGCGTCGATTTTTGT
GATGCTCGTCAGGGGGGCGGAGCCTATGGAAAAACGCCAGCAACGCGGCCTTTTTACGGTTCCTGGCCTT
TTGCTGGCCTTTTGCTCACATGT
Features (pLannotate 1.2.2; 27 found; start..end, strand, type, name):
      1..141     -  repeat_region  AAV2 ITR: inverted terminal repeat of adeno-associated virus serotype 2 inverted
    169..235     +  CDS            small t antigen (fragment): SV40 (simian virus 40) small t antigen
    261..472     +  promoter       EF-1α core promoter: core promoter for human elongation factor EF-1α
    473..581     +  intron         EF-1α intron A (fragment): intron upstream of the start codon of human EF-1α
   1207..1410    +  intron         EF-1α intron A: truncated intron upstream of the start codon of human EF-1α
   1426..1443    +  misc_feature   MCS (fragment): pUC18/19 multiple cloning site
   1450..1483    +  protein_bind   lox2272: Cre-mediated recombination occurs in the 8-bp core sequence (GGATACTT). lox2272 sites are compatible with each other, but incompatible with loxP or loxN sites (Lee and Saito, 1988). Cre recombinase
   1484..1533    -  intron         β-globin intron (fragment): internally truncated intron from human β-globin
   1534..1567    +  protein_bind   loxP: Cre-mediated recombination occurs in the 8-bp core sequence (GCATACAT). Cre recombinase
   1592..3163    -  CDS            G: GLYCO_RABVS - Experimental evidence at protein level: Swiss-Prot protein existence level 1. Attaches the virus to host cellular receptor, inducing endocytosis of the virion. In the endosome, the acidic pH induces conformational changes in the glycoprotein trimer, which trigger fusion between virus and cell membrane. There is convincing in vitro evidence that the muscular form of the nicotinic acetylcholine receptor (nAChR), the neuronal cell adhesion molecule (NCAM), and the p75 neurotrophin receptor (p75NTR) bind glycoprotein and thereby facilitate rabies virus entry into cells (By similarity
   3164..3229    -  CDS            F2A: 2A peptide from foot-and-mouth disease virus polyprotein Eukaryotic ribosomes fail to insert a peptide bond between the Gly and Pro residues, yielding separate polypeptides.
   3239..3955    -  CDS            EGFP: EGFP is a basic (constitutively fluorescent) green fluorescent protein published in 1996, derived from Aequorea victoria. It is reported to be a rapidly-maturing weak dimer with moderate acid sensitivity.
   3974..4351    -  CDS            H2B: human histone H2B; HIST1H2BJ
   4367..4400    -  protein_bind   lox2272: Cre-mediated recombination occurs in the 8-bp core sequence (GGATACTT). lox2272 sites are compatible with each other, but incompatible with loxP or loxN sites (Lee and Saito, 1988). Cre recombinase
   4401..4450    -  intron         β-globin intron (fragment): internally truncated intron from human β-globin
   4451..4484    -  protein_bind   loxP: Cre-mediated recombination occurs in the 8-bp core sequence (GCATACAT). Cre recombinase
   4485..4509    +  misc_feature   MCS (fragment): pBluescript multiple cloning site
   4509..5097    +  misc_feature   WPRE: woodchuck hepatitis virus posttranscriptional regulatory element
   5129..5605    +  polyA_signal   hGH poly(A) signal: human growth hormone polyadenylation signal
   5645..5785    +  repeat_region  AAV2 ITR: inverted terminal repeat of adeno-associated virus serotype 2 inverted
   5790..5841    -  misc_feature   bom (fragment): basis of mobility region from pBR322
   5860..6240    +  rep_origin     M13 ori (sequence partly withheld): M13 bacteriophage origin of replication; arrow indicates direction of (+) strand synthesis
   6316..6365    -  misc_feature   bom (fragment): basis of mobility region from pBR322
   6467..6502    -  CDS            rop (fragment): Rop protein, which maintains plasmids at low copy number; rop
   6597..6701    +  promoter       AmpR promoter: bla
   6702..7562    +  CDS            AmpR: β-lactamase; bla; confers resistance to ampicillin, carbenicillin, and related antibiotics
   7733..8321    +  rep_origin     ori: high-copy-number ColE1/pMB1/pBR322/pUC origin of replication
