>Addgene plasmid #73476 | DIO-EF1a-FLEX-H2B-GFP-P2A-N2c(G) | analyzer sequence | sequence record 136119
CCAGAGCCAGCGAAGTCTGCTCCCGCCCCGAAAAAGGGCTCCAAGAAGGCGGTGACTAAGGCGCAGAAGA
AAGGCGGCAAGAAGCGCAAGCGCAGCCGCAAGGAGAGCTATTCCATCTATGTGTACAAGGTTCTGAAGCA
GGTCCACCCTGACACCGGCATTTCGTCCAAGGCCATGGGCATCATGAATTCGTTTGTGAACGACATTTTC
GAGCGCATCGCAGGTGAGGCTTCCCGCCTGGCGCATTACAACAAGCGCTCGACCATCACCTCCAGGGAGA
TCCAGACGGCCGTGCGCCTGCTGCTGCCTGGGGAGTTGGCCAAGCACGCCGTGTCCGAGGGTACTAAGGC
CATCACCAAGTACACCAGCGCTAAGGATCCACCGGTCGCCACCATGGTGAGCAAGGGCGAGGAGCTGTTC
ACCGGGGTGGTGCCCATCCTGGTCGAGCTGGACGGCGACGTAAACGGCCACAAGTTCAGCGTGTCCGGCG
AGGGCGAGGGCGATGCCACCTACGGCAAGCTGACCCTGAAGTTCATCTGCACCACCGGCAAGCTGCCCGT
GCCCTGGCCCACCCTCGTGACCACCCTGACCTACGGCGTGCAGTGCTTCAGCCGCTACCCCGACCACATG
AAGCAGCACGACTTCTTCAAGTCCGCCATGCCCGAAGGCTACGTCCAGGAGCGCACCATCTTCTTCAAGG
ACGACGGCAACTACAAGACCCGCGCCGAGGTGAAGTTCGAGGGCGACACCCTGGTGAACCGCATCGAGCT
GAAGGGCATCGACTTCAAGGAGGACGGCAACATCCTGGGGCACAAGCTGGAGTACAACTACAACAGCCAC
AACGTCTATATCATGGCCGACAAGCAGAAGAACGGCATCAAGGTGAACTTCAAGATCCGCCACAACATCG
AGGACGGCAGCGTGCAGCTCGCCGACCACTACCAGCAGAACACCCCCATCGGCGACGGCCCCGTGCTGCT
GCCCGACAACCACTACCTGAGCACCCAGTCCGCCCTGAGCAAAGACCCCAACGAGAAGCGCGATCACATG
GTCCTGCTGGAGTTCGTGACCGCCGCCGGGATCACTCTCGGCATGGACGAGCTGTACAAGGGAAGCGGAG
CTACTAACTTCAGCCTGCTGAAGCAGGCTGGAGACGTGGAGGAGAACCCTGGACCTATGGTTCCTCAGGT
TCTTTTGTTTGTACTCCTTCTGGGTTTTTCGTTGTGTTTCGGGAAGTTCCCCATTTACACGATACCAGAC
GAACTTGGTCCCTGGAGCCCTATTGACATACACCATCTCAGCTGTCCAAATAACCTGGTTGTGGAGGATG
AAGGATGTACCAACCTGTCCGAGTTCTCCTACATGGAACTCAAAGTGGGATACATCTCAGCCATCAAAGT
GAACGGGTTCACTTGCACAGGTGTTGTGACAGAGGCAGAGACCTACACCAACTTTGTTGGTTATGTCACA
ACCACATTCAAGAGAAAGCATTTCCGCCCCACCCCAGACGCATGTAGAGCCGCGTATAACTGGAAGATGG
CCGGTGACCCCAGATATGAAGAGTCCCTACACAATCCATACCCCGACTACCACTGGCTTCGAACTGTAAG
AACCACCAAAGAGTCCCTCATTATCATATCCCCAAGTGTGACAGATTTGGACCCATATGACAAATCCCTT
CACTCAAGGGTCTTCCCTGGCGGAAAGTGCTCAGGAATAACGGTGTCCTCTACCTACTGCTCAACTAACC
ATGATTACACCATTTGGATGCCCGAGAATCCGAGACCAAGGACACCTTGTGACATTTTTACCAATAGCAG
AGGGAAGAGAGCATCCAACGGGAACAAGACTTGCGGCTTTGTGGATGAAAGAGGCCTGTATAAGTCTCTA
AAAGGAGCATGCAGGCTCAAGTTATGTGGAGTTCTTGGACTTAGACTTATGGATGGAACATGGGTCGCGA
TGCAAACATCAGATGAGACCAAATGGTGCCCTCCAGATCAGTTGGTGAATTTGCACGACTTTCGCTCAGA
CGAGATTGAGCATCTCGTTGTGGAGGAGTTAGTCAAGAAAAGAGAGGAATGTCTGGATGCATTAGAGTCC
ATCATGACCACCAAGTCAGTAAGTTTCAGACGTCTCAGTCACCTGAGAAAACTTGTCCCAGGGTTTGGAA
AAGCATATACCATATTCAACAAAACCTTGATGGAGGCTGATGCTCACTACAAGTCAGTCCGGACCTGGAA
TGAGATCATCCCCTCAAAAGGGTGTTTGAAAGTTGGAGGAAGGTGCCATCCTCATGTGAACGGGGTGTTT
TTCAATGGTATAATATTAGGGCCTGACGACCATGTCCTAATCCCAGAGATGCAATCATCCCTCCTCCAGC
AACATATGGAGTTGTTGGAATCTTCAGTTATCCCCCTGATGCACCCCCTGGCAGACCCTTCTACAGTTTT
CAAAGAAGGTGATGAGGCTGAGGATTTTGTTGAAGTTCACCTCCCCGATGTGTACAAACAGATCTCAGGG
GTTGACCTGGGTCTCCCGAACTGGGGAAAGTATGTATTGATGACTGCAGGGGCCATGATTGGCCTGGTGT
TGATATTTTCCCTAATGACATGGTGCAGAAGAGCCAATCGACCAGAATCGAAACAACGCAGTTTTGGAGG
GACAGGGGGGAATGTGTCAGTCACTTCCCAAAGCGGAAAAGTCATACCTTCATGGGAATCATATAAGAGT
GGAGGTGAGATCAGACTGTGA
Features (pLannotate 1.2.2; 3 found; start..end, strand, type, name):
      1..375     +  CDS            H2B: human histone H2B; HIST1H2BJ
    394..1110    +  CDS            EGFP: EGFP is a basic (constitutively fluorescent) green fluorescent protein published in 1996, derived from Aequorea victoria. It is reported to be a rapidly-maturing weak dimer with moderate acid sensitivity.
   1177..2748    +  CDS            G: GLYCO_RABVR - Experimental evidence at protein level: Swiss-Prot protein existence level 1. Attaches the virus to host cellular receptor, inducing endocytosis of the virion. In the endosome, the acidic pH induces conformational changes in the glycoprotein trimer, which trigger fusion between virus and cell membrane. There is convincing in vitro evidence that the muscular form of the nicotinic acetylcholine receptor (nAChR), the neuronal cell adhesion molecule (NCAM), and the p75 neurotrophin receptor (p75NTR) bind glycoprotein and thereby facilitate rabies virus entry into cells (By similarity
