>Addgene plasmid #73476 | DIO-EF1a-FLEX-H2B-GFP-P2A-N2c(G) | analyzer sequence | sequence record 138795
CCTGCAGGCAGCTGCGCGCTCGCTCGCTCACTGAGGCCGCCCGGGCAAAGCCCGGGCGTCGGGCGACCTT
TGGTCGCCCGGCCTCAGTGAGCGAGCGAGCGCGCAGAGAGGGAGTGGCCAACTCCATCACTAGGGGTTCC
TGCGGCCGCACGCGTAAGCTTTGCAAAGATGGATAAAGTTTTAAACAGAGAGGAATCTTTGCAGCTAATG
GACCTTCTAGGTCTTGAAAGGAGTGGGAATTGGCTCCGGTGCCCGTCAGTGGGCAGAGCGCACATCGCCC
ACAGTCCCCGAGAAGTTGGGGGGAGGGGTCGGCAATTGAACCGGTGCCTAGAGAAGGTGGCGCGGGGTAA
ACTGGGAAAGTGATGTCGTGTACTGGCTCCGCCTTTTTCCCGAGGGTGGGGGAGAACCGTATATAAGTGC
AGTAGTCGCCGTGAACGTTCTTTTTCGCAACGGGTTTGCCGCCAGAACACAGGTAAGTGCCGTGTGTGGT
TCCCGCGGGCCTGGCCTCTTTACGGGTTATGGCCCTTGCGTGCCTTGAATTACTTCCACTGGCTGCAGTA
CGTGATTCTTGATCCCGAGCTTCGGGTTGGAAGTGGGTGGGAGAGTTCGAGGCCTTGCGCTTAAGGAGCC
CCTTCGCCTCGTGCTTGAGTTGAGGCCTGGCCTGGGCGCTGGGGCCGCCGCGTGCGAATCTGGTGGCACC
TTCGCGCCTGTCTCGCTGCTTTCGATAAGTCTCTAGCCATTTAAAATTTTTGATGACCTGCTGCGACGCT
TTTTTTCTGGCAAGATAGTCTTGTAAATGCGGGCCAAGATCTGCACACTGGTATTTCGGTTTTTGGGGCC
GCGGGCGGCGACGGGGCCCGTGCGTCCCAGCGCACATGTTCGGCGAGGCGGGGCCTGCGAGCGCGGCCAC
CGAGAATCGGACGGGGGTAGTCTCAAGCTGGCCGGCCTGCTCTGGTGCCTGGCCTCGCGCCGCCGTGTAT
CGCCCCGCCCTGGGCGGCAAGGCTGGCCCGGTCGGCACCAGTTGCGTGAGCGGAAAGATGGCCGCTTCCC
GGCCCTGCTGCAGGGAGCTCAAAATGGAGGACGCGGCGCTCGGGAGAGCGGGCGGGTGAGTCACCCACAC
AAAGGAAAAGGGCCTTTCCGTCCTCAGCCGTCGCTTCATGTGACTCCACGGAGTACCGGGCGCCGTCCAG
GCACCTCGATTAGTTCTCGAGCTTTTGGAGTACGTCGTCTTTAGGTTGGGGGGAGGGGTTTTATGCGATG
GAGTTTCCCCACACTGAGTGGGTGGAGACTGAAGTTAGGCCAGCTTGGCACTTGATGTAATTCTCCTTGG
AATTTGCCCTTTTTGAGTTTGGATCTTGGTTCATTCTCAAGCCTCAGACAGTGGTTCAAAGTTTTTTTCT
TCCATTTCAGGTGTCGTGAGGTACCGGATCCTCTAGAGTCGACTCCGGAATAACTTCGTATAGGATACTT
TATACGAAGTTATGCAGAATGGTAGCTGGATTGTAGCTGCTATTAGCAATATGAAACCTCTTAATAACTT
CGTATAGCATACATTATACGAAGTTATGGCGCGCCTTACTTGTACATCTTACAGTCTGATCTCACCTCCA
CTCTTATATGATTCCCATGAAGGTATGACTTTTCCGCTTTGGGAAGTGACTGACACATTCCCCCCTGTCC
CTCCAAAACTGCGTTGTTTCGATTCTGGTCGATTGGCTCTTCTGCACCATGTCATTAGGGAAAATATCAA
CACCAGGCCAATCATGGCCCCTGCAGTCATCAATACATACTTTCCCCAGTTCGGGAGACCCAGGTCAACC
CCTGAGATCTGTTTGTACACATCGGGGAGGTGAACTTCAACAAAATCCTCAGCCTCATCACCTTCTTTGA
AAACTGTAGAAGGGTCTGCCAGGGGGTGCATCAGGGGGATAACTGAAGATTCCAACAACTCCATATGTTG
CTGGAGGAGGGATGATTGCATCTCTGGGATTAGGACATGGTCGTCAGGCCCTAATATTATACCATTGAAA
AACACCCCGTTCACATGAGGATGGCACCTTCCTCCAACTTTCAAACACCCTTTTGAGGGGATGATCTCAT
TCCAGGTCCGGACTGACTTGTAGTGAGCATCAGCCTCCATCAAGGTTTTGTTGAATATGGTATATGCTTT
TCCAAACCCTGGGACAAGTTTTCTCAGGTGACTGAGACGTCTGAAACTTACTGACTTGGTGGTCATGATG
GACTCTAATGCGTCCAGACATTCCTCTCTTTTCTTGACTAACTCCTCCACAACGAGATGCTCAATCTCGT
CTGAGCGAAAGTCGTGCAAATTCACCAACTGATCTGGAGGGCACCATTTGGTCTCATCTGATGTTTGCAT
CGCGACCCATGTTCCATCCATAAGTCTAAGTCCAAGAACTCCACATAACTTGAGCCTGCATGCTCCTTTT
AGAGACTTATACAGGCCTCTTTCATCCACAAAGCCGCAAGTCTTGTTCCCGTTGGATGCTCTCTTCCCTC
TGCTATTGGTAAAAATGTCACAAGGTGTCCTTGGTCTCGGATTCTCGGGCATCCAAATGGTGTAATCATG
GTTAGTTGAGCAGTAGGTAGAGGACACCGTTATTCCTGAGCACTTTCCGCCAGGGAAGACCCTTGAGTGA
AGGGATTTGTCATATGGGTCCAAATCTGTCACACTTGGGGATATGATAATGAGGGACTCTTTGGTGGTTC
TTACAGTTCGAAGCCAGTGGTAGTCGGGGTATGGATTGTGTAGGGACTCTTCATATCTGGGGTCACCGGC
CATCTTCCAGTTATACGCGGCTCTACATGCGTCTGGGGTGGGGCGGAAATGCTTTCTCTTGAATGTGGTT
GTGACATAACCAACAAAGTTGGTGTAGGTCTCTGCCTCTGTCACAACACCTGTGCAAGTGAACCCGTTCA
CTTTGATGGCTGAGATGTATCCCACTTTGAGTTCCATGTAGGAGAACTCGGACAGGTTGGTACATCCTTC
ATCCTCCACAACCAGGTTATTTGGACAGCTGAGATGGTGTATGTCAATAGGGCTCCAGGGACCAAGTTCG
TCTGGTATCGTGTAAATGGGGAACTTCCCGAAACACAACGAAAAACCCAGAAGGAGTACAAACAAAAGAA
CCTGAGGAACCATAGGTCCAGGGTTCTCCTCCACGTCTCCAGCCTGCTTCAGCAGGCTGAAGTTAGTAGC
TCCGCTTCCCTTGTACAGCTCGTCCATGCCGAGAGTGATCCCGGCGGCGGTCACGAACTCCAGCAGGACC
ATGTGATCGCGCTTCTCGTTGGGGTCTTTGCTCAGGGCGGACTGGGTGCTCAGGTAGTGGTTGTCGGGCA
GCAGCACGGGGCCGTCGCCGATGGGGGTGTTCTGCTGGTAGTGGTCGGCGAGCTGCACGCTGCCGTCCTC
GATGTTGTGGCGGATCTTGAAGTTCACCTTGATGCCGTTCTTCTGCTTGTCGGCCATGATATAGACGTTG
TGGCTGTTGTAGTTGTACTCCAGCTTGTGCCCCAGGATGTTGCCGTCCTCCTTGAAGTCGATGCCCTTCA
GCTCGATGCGGTTCACCAGGGTGTCGCCCTCGAACTTCACCTCGGCGCGGGTCTTGTAGTTGCCGTCGTC
CTTGAAGAAGATGGTGCGCTCCTGGACGTAGCCTTCGGGCATGGCGGACTTGAAGAAGTCGTGCTGCTTC
ATGTGGTCGGGGTAGCGGCTGAAGCACTGCACGCCGTAGGTCAGGGTGGTCACGAGGGTGGGCCAGGGCA
CGGGCAGCTTGCCGGTGGTGCAGATGAACTTCAGGGTCAGCTTGCCGTAGGTGGCATCGCCCTCGCCCTC
GCCGGACACGCTGAACTTGTGGCCGTTTACGTCGCCGTCCAGCTCGACCAGGATGGGCACCACCCCGGTG
AACAGCTCCTCGCCCTTGCTCACCATGGTGGCGACCGGTGGATCCTTAGCGCTGGTGTACTTGGTGATGG
CCTTAGTACCCTCGGACACGGCGTGCTTGGCCAACTCCCCAGGCAGCAGCAGGCGCACGGCCGTCTGGAT
CTCCCTGGAGGTGATGGTCGAGCGCTTGTTGTAATGCGCCAGGCGGGAAGCCTCACCTGCGATGCGCTCG
AAAATGTCGTTCACAAACGAATTCATGATGCCCATGGCCTTGGACGAAATGCCGGTGTCAGGGTGGACCT
GCTTCAGAACCTTGTACACATAGATGGAATAGCTCTCCTTGCGGCTGCGCTTGCGCTTCTTGCCGCCTTT
CTTCTGCGCCTTAGTCACCGCCTTCTTGGAGCCCTTTTTCGGGGCGGGAGCAGACTTCGCTGGCTCTGGC
ATGGTGGCGGCTCTAGCATAACTTCGTATAAAGTATCCTATACGAAGTTATTTGCCTTAACCCAGAAATT
ATCACTGTTATTCTTTAGAATGGTGCAAAGAATAACTTCGTATAATGTATGCTATACGAAGTTATGAATT
CGATATCAAGCTTATCGATAATCAACCTCTGGATTACAAAATTTGTGAAAGATTGACTGGTATTCTTAAC
TATGTTGCTCCTTTTACGCTATGTGGATACGCTGCTTTAATGCCTTTGTATCATGCTATTGCTTCCCGTA
TGGCTTTCATTTTCTCCTCCTTGTATAAATCCTGGTTGCTGTCTCTTTATGAGGAGTTGTGGCCCGTTGT
CAGGCAACGTGGCGTGGTGTGCACTGTGTTTGCTGACGCAACCCCCACTGGTTGGGGCATTGCCACCACC
TGTCAGCTCCTTTCCGGGACTTTCGCTTTCCCCCTCCCTATTGCCACGGCGGAACTCATCGCCGCCTGCC
TTGCCCGCTGCTGGACAGGGGCTCGGCTGTTGGGCACTGACAATTCCGTGGTGTTGTCGGGGAAATCATC
GTCCTTTCCTTGGCTGCTCGCCTATGTTGCCACCTGGATTCTGCGCGGGACGTCCTTCTGCTACGTCCCT
TCGGCCCTCAATCCAGCGGACCTTCCTTCCCGCGGCCTGCTGCCGGCTCTGCGGCCTCTTCCGCGTCTTC
GCCTTCGCCCTCAGACGAGTCGGATCTCCCTTTGGGCCGCCTCCCCGCATCGATACCGAGCGCTGCTCGA
GAGATCTACGGGTGGCATCCCTGTGACCCCTCCCCAGTGCCTCTCCTGGCCCTGGAAGTTGCCACTCCAG
TGCCCACCAGCCTTGTCCTAATAAAATTAAGTTGCATCATTTTGTCTGACTAGGTGTCCTTCTATAATAT
TATGGGGTGGAGGGGGGTGGTATGGAGCAAGGGGCAAGTTGGGAAGACAACCTGTAGGGCCTGCGGGGTC
TATTGGGAACCAAGCTGGAGTGCAGTGGCACAATCTTGGCTCACTGCAATCTCCGCCTCCTGGGTTCAAG
CGATTCTCCTGCCTCAGCCTCCCGAGTTGTTGGGATTCCAGGCATGCATGACCAGGCTCAGCTAATTTTT
GTTTTTTTGGTAGAGACGGGGTTTCACCATATTGGCCAGGCTGGTCTCCAACTCCTAATCTCAGGTGATC
TACCCACCTTGGCCTCCCAAATTGCTGGGATTACAGGCGTGAACCACTGCTCCCTTCCCTGTCCTTCTGA
TTTTGTAGGTAACCACGTGCGGACCGAGCGGCCGCAGGAACCCCTAGTGATGGAGTTGGCCACTCCCTCT
CTGCGCGCTCGCTCGCTCACTGAGGCCGGGCGACCAAAGGTCGCCCGACGCCCGGGCTTTGCCCGGGCGG
CCTCAGTGAGCGAGCGAGCGCGCAGCTGCCTGCAGGGGCGCCTGATGCGGTATTTTCTCCTTACGCATCT
GTGCGGTATTTCACACCGCATA
[142 nt withheld, positions 5833-5974]
C
[141 nt withheld, positions 5976-6116]
CCTTTGACGTTGGAGTCCACGTTCTTT
[37 nt withheld, positions 6144-6180]
ACCCTATCTCGGGCTATTCTTTTGATTTATAAGGGATTTTGCCGATTTCGGCCTATTGGTTAAAAAATGA
GCTGATTTAACAAAAATTTAACGCGAATTTTAACAAAATATTAACGTTTACAATTTTATGGTGCACTCTC
AGTACAATCTGCTCTGATGCCGCATAGTTAAGCCAGCCCCGACACCCGCCAACACCCGCTGACGCGCCCT
GACGGGCTTGTCTGCTCCCGGCATCCGCTTACAGACAAGCTGTGACCGTCTCCGGGAGCTGCATGTGTCA
GAGGTTTTCACCGTCATCACCGAAACGCGCGAGACGAAAGGGCCTCGTGATACGCCTATTTTTATAGGTT
AATGTCATGATAATAATGGTTTCTTAGACGTCAGGTGGCACTTTTCGGGGAAATGTGCGCGGAACCCCTA
TTTGTTTATTTTTCTAAATACATTCAAATATGTATCCGCTCATGAGACAATAACCCTGATAAATGCTTCA
ATAATATTGAAAAAGGAAGAGTATGAGTATTCAACATTTCCGTGTCGCCCTTATTCCCTTTTTTGCGGCA
TTTTGCCTTCCTGTTTTTGCTCACCCAGAAACGCTGGTGAAAGTAAAAGATGCTGAAGATCAGTTGGGTG
CACGAGTGGGTTACATCGAACTGGATCTCAACAGCGGTAAGATCCTTGAGAGTTTTCGCCCCGAAGAACG
TTTTCCAATGATGAGCACTTTTAAAGTTCTGCTATGTGGCGCGGTATTATCCCGTATTGACGCCGGGCAA
GAGCAACTCGGTCGCCGCATACACTATTCTCAGAATGACTTGGTTGAGTACTCACCAGTCACAGAAAAGC
ATCTTACGGATGGCATGACAGTAAGAGAATTATGCAGTGCTGCCATAACCATGAGTGATAACACTGCGGC
CAACTTACTTCTGACAACGATCGGAGGACCGAAGGAGCTAACCGCTTTTTTGCACAACATGGGGGATCAT
GTAACTCGCCTTGATCGTTGGGAACCGGAGCTGAATGAAGCCATACCAAACGACGAGCGTGACACCACGA
TGCCTGTAGCAATGGCAACAACGTTGCGCAAACTATTAACTGGCGAACTACTTACTCTAGCTTCCCGGCA
ACAATTAATAGACTGGATGGAGGCGGATAAAGTTGCAGGACCACTTCTGCGCTCGGCCCTTCCGGCTGGC
TGGTTTATTGCTGATAAATCTGGAGCCGGTGAGCGTGGGTCTCGCGGTATCATTGCAGCACTGGGGCCAG
ATGGTAAGCCCTCCCGTATCGTAGTTATCTACACGACGGGGAGTCAGGCAACTATGGATGAACGAAATAG
ACAGATCGCTGAGATAGGTGCCTCACTGATTAAGCATTGGTAACTGTCAGACCAAGTTTACTCATATATA
CTTTAGATTGATTTAAAACTTCATTTTTAATTTAAAAGGATCTAGGTGAAGATCCTTTTTGATAATCTCA
TGACCAAAATCCCTTAACGTGAGTTTTCGTTCCACTGAGCGTCAGACCCCGTAGAAAAGATCAAAGGATC
TTCTTGAGATCCTTTTTTTCTGCGCGTAATCTGCTGCTTGCAAACAAAAAAACCACCGCTACCAGCGGTG
GTTTGTTTGCCGGATCAAGAGCTACCAACTCTTTTTCCGAAGGTAACTGGCTTCAGCAGAGCGCAGATAC
CAAATACTGTCCTTCTAGTGTAGCCGTAGTTAGGCCACCACTTCAAGAACTCTGTAGCACCGCCTACATA
CCTCGCTCTGCTAATCCTGTTACCAGTGGCTGCTGCCAGTGGCGATAAGTCGTGTCTTACCGGGTTGGAC
TCAAGACGATAGTTACCGGATAAGGCGCAGCGGTCGGGCTGAACGGGGGGTTCGTGCACACAGCCCAGCT
TGGAGCGAACGACCTACACCGAACTGAGATACCTACAGCGTGAGCTATGAGAAAGCGCCACGCTTCCCGA
AGGGAGAAAGGCGGACAGGTATCCGGTAAGCGGCAGGGTCGGAACAGGAGAGCGCACGAGGGAGCTTCCA
GGGGGAAACGCCTGGTATCTTTATAGTCCTGTCGGGTTTCGCCACCTCTGACTTGAGCGTCGATTTTTGT
GATGCTCGTCAGGGGGGCGGAGCCTATGGAAAAACGCCAGCAACGCGGCCTTTTTACGGTTCCTGGCCTT
TTGCTGGCCTTTTGCTCACATGT
Features (pLannotate 1.2.2; 26 found; start..end, strand, type, name):
      1..141     -  repeat_region  AAV2 ITR: inverted terminal repeat of adeno-associated virus serotype 2 inverted
    169..235     +  CDS            small t antigen (fragment): SV40 (simian virus 40) small t antigen
    261..472     +  promoter       EF-1α core promoter: core promoter for human elongation factor EF-1α
    473..581     +  intron         EF-1α intron A (fragment): intron upstream of the start codon of human EF-1α
   1207..1410    +  intron         EF-1α intron A: truncated intron upstream of the start codon of human EF-1α
   1426..1443    +  misc_feature   MCS (fragment): pUC18/19 multiple cloning site
   1450..1483    +  protein_bind   lox2272: Cre-mediated recombination occurs in the 8-bp core sequence (GGATACTT). lox2272 sites are compatible with each other, but incompatible with loxP or loxN sites (Lee and Saito, 1988). Cre recombinase
   1484..1533    -  intron         β-globin intron (fragment): internally truncated intron from human β-globin
   1534..1567    +  protein_bind   loxP: Cre-mediated recombination occurs in the 8-bp core sequence (GCATACAT). Cre recombinase
   1592..3163    -  CDS            G: GLYCO_RABVR - Experimental evidence at protein level: Swiss-Prot protein existence level 1. Attaches the virus to host cellular receptor, inducing endocytosis of the virion. In the endosome, the acidic pH induces conformational changes in the glycoprotein trimer, which trigger fusion between virus and cell membrane. There is convincing in vitro evidence that the muscular form of the nicotinic acetylcholine receptor (nAChR), the neuronal cell adhesion molecule (NCAM), and the p75 neurotrophin receptor (p75NTR) bind glycoprotein and thereby facilitate rabies virus entry into cells (By similarity
   3230..3946    -  CDS            EGFP: EGFP is a basic (constitutively fluorescent) green fluorescent protein published in 1996, derived from Aequorea victoria. It is reported to be a rapidly-maturing weak dimer with moderate acid sensitivity.
   3965..4342    -  CDS            H2B: human histone H2B; HIST1H2BJ
   4358..4391    -  protein_bind   lox2272: Cre-mediated recombination occurs in the 8-bp core sequence (GGATACTT). lox2272 sites are compatible with each other, but incompatible with loxP or loxN sites (Lee and Saito, 1988). Cre recombinase
   4392..4441    -  intron         β-globin intron (fragment): internally truncated intron from human β-globin
   4442..4475    -  protein_bind   loxP: Cre-mediated recombination occurs in the 8-bp core sequence (GCATACAT). Cre recombinase
   4476..4500    +  misc_feature   MCS (fragment): pBluescript multiple cloning site
   4500..5088    +  misc_feature   WPRE: woodchuck hepatitis virus posttranscriptional regulatory element
   5120..5596    +  polyA_signal   hGH poly(A) signal: human growth hormone polyadenylation signal
   5636..5776    +  repeat_region  AAV2 ITR: inverted terminal repeat of adeno-associated virus serotype 2 inverted
   5781..5832    -  misc_feature   bom (fragment): basis of mobility region from pBR322
   5851..6231    +  rep_origin     M13 ori (sequence partly withheld): M13 bacteriophage origin of replication; arrow indicates direction of (+) strand synthesis
   6307..6356    -  misc_feature   bom (fragment): basis of mobility region from pBR322
   6458..6493    -  CDS            rop (fragment): Rop protein, which maintains plasmids at low copy number; rop
   6588..6692    +  promoter       AmpR promoter: bla
   6693..7553    +  CDS            AmpR: β-lactamase; bla; confers resistance to ampicillin, carbenicillin, and related antibiotics
   7724..8312    +  rep_origin     ori: high-copy-number ColE1/pMB1/pBR322/pUC origin of replication
