[The description below was written by a language model from this plasmid's Addgene catalogue record and pLannotate feature annotations shown in this document.]
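Description:
DIO-EF1a-FLEX-H2B-GFP-P2A-N2c(G) is an AAV transfer plasmid built on the pAAV Ef1a DIO backbone for Cre-dependent expression in mammalian cells, chiefly neurons. It is propagated in E. coli through a ColE1/pUC-type origin with ampicillin selection (AmpR), and also carries an f1/M13 phage origin. The catalogue lists it as low copy and names recombination-deficient strains, consistent with the need to preserve the repeat-rich AAV2 inverted terminal repeats. In the deposited reference sequence both ITRs are annotated as full length. In the NGS-derived record the upstream ITR appears only as short fragments, which may reflect the difficulty of sequencing this structure or a partial deletion. The catalogue's "backbone size" equals the full length of the reference sequence, so it probably describes the whole plasmid rather than the backbone alone.

Between the ITRs, the human EF-1α promoter with its intron sits upstream of a double-floxed inverted cassette flanked by paired lox2272 and loxP sites in opposing orientations. The open reading frame lies in antisense orientation and encodes human histone H2B fused to EGFP, a 2A self-cleaving peptide, and the rabies virus glycoprotein of the CVS-N2c strain. The 2A element is called P2A in the name but is annotated as F2A in one table. Cre recombination irreversibly flips the cassette into the sense orientation, so only Cre-expressing cells produce a nuclear green marker and, as a separate polypeptide, the G protein. A WPRE and the hGH polyadenylation signal follow the cassette to enhance transcript stability and processing.

The stated purpose is to supply G in trans so that G-deleted rabies virus can spread transsynaptically from genetically defined starter cells, which are identifiable by nuclear GFP, in retrograde circuit tracing.
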