Addgene plasmid #73476: DIO-EF1a-FLEX-H2B-GFP-P2A-N2c(G)
Purpose: Encodes the G protein to enable transsynaptic RAV infection
Depositing lab: Thomas Jessell. Depositing organization: Columbia University. Publication: Rabies Virus CVS-N2c Strain Enhances Retrograde Synaptic Transfer and Neuronal Viability. Reardon TR, Murray AJ, Turi GF, Wirblich C, Croce KR, Schnell MJ, Jessell TM, Losonczy A. Neuron. 2016 Jan 19. pii: S0896-6273(16)00005-2. doi: 10.1016/j.neuron.2016.01.004. PubMed 26804990.
Backbone
  Vector backbone: pAAV Ef1a DIO
  Backbone size w/o insert (bp): 8382
  Vector type: Mammalian Expression, AAV
Growth in bacteria
  Bacterial resistance: Ampicillin, 100 μg/mL
  Growth temperature: 37°C
  Growth strain: NEB Stable
  Growth instructions: Can also be grown in Stbl2 or Stbl3
  Copy number: Low Copy
Gene/Insert
  Gene/Insert name: H2B-GFP-P2A-N2c(G)
  Insert size (bp): 2751
Terms and licenses: Academic/Nonprofit Terms; Industry Terms: Not Available to Industry
How to cite: DIO-EF1a-FLEX-H2B-GFP-P2A-N2c(G) was a gift from Thomas Jessell (Addgene plasmid # 73476 ; http://n2t.net/addgene:73476 ; RRID:Addgene_73476)
