>Addgene plasmid #73476 | DIO-EF1a-FLEX-H2B-GFP-P2A-N2c(G) | addgene partial sequence | sequence record 138796 | EF1a-F 5'-TCAAGCCTCAGACAGTGGTTC-3'
GGTACCGGATCCTCTAGAGTCGACTCCGGAATAACTTCGTATAGGATACTTTATACGAAGTTATGCAGAA
TGGTAGCTGGATTGTAGCTGCTATTAGCAATATGAAACCTCTTAATAACTTCGTATAGCATACATTATAC
GAAGTTATGGCGCGCCTTACTTGTACATCTTACAGTCTGATCTCACCTCCACTCTTATATGATTCCCATG
AAGGTATGACTTTTCCGCTTTGGGAAGTGACTGACACATTCCCCCCTGTCCCTCCAAAACTGCGTTGTTT
CGATTCTGGTCGATTGGCTCTTCTGCACCATGTCATTAGGGAAAATATCAACACCAGGCCAATCATGGCC
CCTGCAGTCATCAATACATACTTTCCCCAGTTCGGGAGACCCAGGTCAACCCCTGAGATCTGTTTGTACA
CATCGGGGAGGTGAACTTCAACAAAATCCTCAGCCTCATCACCTTCTTTGAAAACTGTAGAAGGGTCTGC
CAGGGGGTGCATCAGGGGGATAACTGAAGATTCCAACAACTCCATATGTTGCTGGAGGAGGGATGATTGC
ATCTCTGGGATTAGGACATGGTCGTCAGGCCCTAATATTATACCATTGAAAAACACCCCGTTCACATGAG
GATGGCACCTTCCTCCAACTTTCAAACACCCTTTTGAGGGGATGATCTCATTCCAGGTCCGGACTGACTT
GTAGTGAGCATCAGCCTCCATCAAGGTTTTGTTGAATATGGTATATGCTTTTCCAAACCCTGGGACAAGT
TTTCTCAGGTGACTGAGACGTCTGAAACTTACTGACTTGGTGGTCATGATGGACTCTAATGCGTCCAGAC
ATTCCTCTCTTTTCTTGACTAACTCCTCCACAACGAGATGCTCAATCTCGTCTGAGCGAAAGTCGTGCAA
ATTCACCAACTGATCTGGAGGGCACCATTTGGTCTCATCTGA
