>Addgene plasmid #73476 | DIO-EF1a-FLEX-H2B-GFP-P2A-N2c(G) | addgene partial sequence | sequence record 138798 | WPRE-R 5'-CATAGCGTAAAAGGAGCAACA-3'
TTTGTAATCCAGAGGTTGATTATCGATAAGCTTGATATCGAATTCATAACTTCGTATAGCATACATTATA
CGAAGTTATTCTTTGCACCATTCTAAAGAATAACAGTGATAATTTCTGGGTTAAGGCAAATAACTTCGTA
TAGGATACTTTATACGAAGTTATGCTAGAGCCGCCACCATGCCAGAGCCAGCGAAGTCTGCTCCCGCCCC
GAAAAAGGGCTCCAAGAAGGCGGTGACTAAGGCGCAGAAGAAAGGCGGCAAGAAGCGCAAGCGCAGCCGC
AAGGAGAGCTATTCCATCTATGTGTACAAGGTTCTGAAGCAGGTCCACCCTGACACCGGCATTTCGTCCA
AGGCCATGGGCATCATGAATTCGTTTGTGAACGACATTTTCGAGCGCATCGCAGGTGAGGCTTCCCGCCT
GGCGCATTACAACAAGCGCTCGACCATCACCTCCAGGGAGATCCAGACGGCCGTGCGCCTGCTGCTGCCT
GGGGAGTTGGCCAAGCACGCCGTGTCCGAGGGTACTAAGGCCATCACCAAGTACACCAGCGCTAAGGATC
CACCGGTCGCCACCATGGTGAGCAAGGGCGAGGAGCTGTTCACCGGGGTGGTGCCCATCCTGGTCGAGCT
GGACGGCGACGTAAACGGCCACAAGTTCAGCGTGTCCGGCGAGGGCGAGGGCGATGCCACCTACGGCAAG
CTGACCCTGAAGTTCATCTGCACCACCGGCAAGCTGCCCGTGCCCTGGCCCACCCTCGTGACCACCCTGA
CCTACGGCGTGCAGTGCTTCAGCCGCTACCCCGACCACATGAAGCAGCACGACTTCTTCAAGTCCGCCAT
GCCCGAAGGCTACGTCCAGGAGCGCACCATCTTCTTCAAGGACGACGGCAACTACAAGACCCGCGCCGAG
GTGAAGTTCGAGGGCGACACCCTGGTGAACCGCATCGAGCTGAAGGGCATCGACT
